>Addgene plasmid #131927 | pDONR221_SLC29A1 | addgene full sequence | sequence record 259482 | Addgene NGS Result
CTTTCCTGCGTTATCCCCTGATTCTGTGGATAACCGTATTACCGCCTTTGAGTGAGCTGATACCGCTCGC
CGCAGCCGAACGACCGAGCGCAGCGAGTCAGTGAGCGAGGAAGCGGAAGAGCGCCCAATACGCAAACCGC
CTCTCCCCGCGCGTTGGCCGATTCATTAATGCAGCTGGCACGACAGGTTTCCCGACTGGAAAGCGGGCAG
TGAGCGCAACGCAATTAATACGCGTACCGCTAGCCAGGAAGAGTTTGTAGAAACGCAAAAAGGCCATCCG
TCAGGATGGCCTTCTGCTTAGTTTGATGCCTGGCAGTTTATGGCGGGCGTCCTGCCCGCCACCCTCCGGG
CCGTTGCTTCACAACGTTCAAATCCGCTCCCGGCGGATTTGTCCTACTCAGGAGAGCGTTCACCGACAAA
CAACAGATAAAACGAAAGGCCCAGTCTTCCGACTGAGCCTTTCGTTTTATTTGATGCCTGGCAGTTCCCT
ACTCTCGCGTTAACGCTAGCATGGATGTTTTCCCAGTCACGACGTTGTAAAACGACGGCCAGTCTTAAGC
TCGGGCCCCAAATAATGATTTTATTTTGACTGATAGTGACCTGTTCGTTGCAACACATTGATGAGCAATG
CTTTTTTATAATGCCAACTTTGTACAAAAAAGCAGGCTCCACC
[1368 nt withheld, positions 674-2041]
GACCCAGCTTTCTTGTACAAAGTTGGCATTATAAGAAAGCATTGCTTATCAATTTGTTGCAACGAACAGG
TCACTATCAGTCAAAATAAAATCATTATTTGCCATCCAGCTGATATCCCCTATAGTGAGTCGTATTACAT
GGTCATAGCTGTTTCCTGGCAGCTCTGGCCCGTGTCTCAAAATCTCTGATGTTACATTGCACAAGATAAA
AATATATCATCATGAACAATAAAACTGTCTGCTTACATAAACAGTAATACAAGGGGTGTTATGAGCCATA
TTCAACGGGAAACGTCGAGGCCGCGATTAAATTCCAACATGGATGCTGATTTATATGGGTATAAATGGGC
TCGCGATAATGTCGGGCAATCAGGTGCGACAATCTATCGCTTGTATGGGAAGCCCGATGCGCCAGAGTTG
TTTCTGAAACATGGCAAAGGTAGCGTTGCCAATGATGTTACAGATGAGATGGTCAGACTAAACTGGCTGA
CGGAATTTATGCCTCTTCCGACCATCAAGCATTTTATCCGTACTCCTGATGATGCATGGTTACTCACCAC
TGCGATCCCCGGAAAAACAGCATTCCAGGTATTAGAAGAATATCCTGATTCAGGTGAAAATATTGTTGAT
GCGCTGGCAGTGTTCCTGCGCCGGTTGCATTCGATTCCTGTTTGTAATTGTCCTTTTAACAGCGATCGCG
TATTTCGTCTCGCTCAGGCGCAATCACGAATGAATAACGGTTTGGTTGATGCGAGTGATTTTGATGACGA
GCGTAATGGCTGGCCTGTTGAACAAGTCTGGAAAGAAATGCATAAACTTTTGCCATTCTCACCGGATTCA
GTCGTCACTCATGGTGATTTCTCACTTGATAACCTTATTTTTGACGAGGGGAAATTAATAGGTTGTATTG
ATGTTGGACGAGTCGGAATCGCAGACCGATACCAGGATCTTGCCATCCTATGGAACTGCCTCGGTGAGTT
TTCTCCTTCATTACAGAAACGGCTTTTTCAAAAATATGGTATTGATAATCCTGATATGAATAAATTGCAG
TTTCATTTGATGCTCGATGAGTTTTTCTAATCAGAATTGGTTAATTGGTTGTAACACTGGCAGAGCATTA
CGCTGACTTGACGGGACGGCGCAAGCTCATGACCAAAATCCCTTAACGTGAGTTACGCGTCGTTCCACTG
AGCGTCAGACCCCGTAGAAAAGATCAAAGGATCTTCTTGAGATCCTTTTTTTCTGCGCGTAATCTGCTGC
TTGCAAACAAAAAAACCACCGCTACCAGCGGTGGTTTGTTTGCCGGATCAAGAGCTACCAACTCTTTTTC
CGAAGGTAACTGGCTTCAGCAGAGCGCAGATACCAAATACTGTTCTTCTAGTGTAGCCGTAGTTAGGCCA
CCACTTCAAGAACTCTGTAGCACCGCCTACATACCTCGCTCTGCTAATCCTGTTACCAGTGGCTGCTGCC
AGTGGCGATAAGTCGTGTCTTACCGGGTTGGACTCAAGACGATAGTTACCGGATAAGGCGCAGCGGTCGG
GCTGAACGGGGGGTTCGTGCACACAGCCCAGCTTGGAGCGAACGACCTACACCGAACTGAGATACCTACA
GCGTGAGCTATGAGAAAGCGCCACGCTTCCCGAAGGGAGAAAGGCGGACAGGTATCCGGTAAGCGGCAGG
GTCGGAACAGGAGAGCGCACGAGGGAGCTTCCAGGGGGAAACGCCTGGTATCTTTATAGTCCTGTCGGGT
TTCGCCACCTCTGACTTGAGCGTCGATTTTTGTGATGCTCGTCAGGGGGGCGGAGCCTATGGAAAAACGC
CAGCAACGCGGCCTTTTTACGGTTCCTGGCCTTTTGCTGGCCTTTTGCTCACATGTT
Features (pLannotate 1.2.2; 10 found; start..end, strand, type, name):
    121..213     +  CDS            lacI (fragment): lac repressor; lacI; The lac repressor binds to the lac operator to inhibit transcription in E. coli. This inhibition can be relieved by adding lactose or isopropyl-β-D-thiogalactopyranoside (IPTG).
    268..295     -  terminator     rrnB T2 terminator: transcription terminator T2 from the E. coli rrnB gene
    427..470     +  terminator     rrnB T1 terminator: Escherichia coli rrnB; transcription terminator T1 from the E. coli rrnB gene
    517..553     -  CDS            lacZα (fragment): LacZα fragment of β-galactosidase; lacZ fragment
    569..668     +  protein_bind   attL1: mutant version of attL; recombination site for the Gateway® LR reaction LR Clonase™
    674..2041    +  CDS            SLC29A1 (sequence withheld): S29A1_HUMAN - Also known as ENT1. Experimental evidence at protein level: Swiss-Prot protein existence level 1. Mediates both influx and efflux of nucleosides across the membrane (equilibrative transporter). It is sensitive (ES) to low concentrations of the inhibitor nitrobenzylmercaptopurine riboside (NBMPR) and is sodium-independent. It has a higher affinity for adenosine. Inhibited by dipyridamole and dilazep (anticancer chemotherapeutics drugs). From Homo sapiens (Human).
   2043..2142    -  protein_bind   attL2: mutant version of attL; recombination site for the Gateway® LR reaction LR Clonase™
   2160..2178    -  promoter       T7 promoter: promoter for bacteriophage T7 RNA polymerase
   2312..3121    +  CDS            KanR: aminoglycoside phosphotransferase; aph(3')-Ia; confers resistance to kanamycin in bacteria or G418 (Geneticin®) in eukaryotes
   3268..3856    +  rep_origin     ori: high-copy-number ColE1/pMB1/pBR322/pUC origin of replication
