[The description below was written by a language model from this plasmid's Addgene catalogue record and pLannotate feature annotations shown in this document.]
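Description:
pDONR221_SLC29A1 is a Gateway entry clone built on the pDONR221 backbone, carrying a codon-optimized open reading frame for human SLC29A1, also known as ENT1. The plasmid is about 3.9 kb in total. It is maintained in E. coli through a high-copy ColE1/pUC-type origin of replication and selected with kanamycin via an aminoglycoside phosphotransferase (KanR) gene. Although the catalogue lists the vector type as mammalian expression, the feature table shows no eukaryotic promoter or polyadenylation signal. The construct is therefore best understood as a shuttle or donor clone rather than an expression vector in its own right.

The 1,368 bp SLC29A1 coding sequence sits between attL1 and attL2 recombination sites. These sites allow directional transfer of the ORF by an LR Clonase reaction into any attR-containing destination vector, which then supplies the promoter, tags and selection markers for the intended host. Upstream of the cassette, rrnB T1 and T2 terminators insulate the insert from read-through transcription originating in the backbone. A T7 promoter lies just outside attL2, pointing back towards the insert. The short lacI and lacZα fragments are annotated backbone remnants with no functional role. M13 forward and reverse primer sites flank the cassette for sequence verification.

SLC29A1 encodes an equilibrative, sodium-independent nucleoside transporter that mediates both influx and efflux of nucleosides. It has a higher affinity for adenosine and is sensitive to inhibitors such as NBMPR, dipyridamole and dilazep. The clone belongs to a consortium collection of solute carrier ORFs and is intended for subcloning into custom expression vectors to study transporter function and pharmacology.
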