Addgene plasmid #131927: pDONR221_SLC29A1
Purpose: Gateway entry clone with codon-optimized ORF sequence for subcloning into custom expression vectors
Depositing lab: RESOLUTE Consortium & Giulio Superti-Furga. Depositing organization: CeMM Research Center for Molecular Medicine. Publication: The RESOLUTE consortium: unlocking SLC transporters for drug discovery. Superti-Furga G, Lackner D, Wiedmer T, Ingles-Prieto A, Barbosa B, Girardi E, Goldmann U, Gurtl B, Klavins K, Klimek C, Lindinger S, Lineiro-Retes E, Muller AC, Onstein S, Redinger G, Reil D, Sedlyarov V, Wolf G, Crawford M, Everley R, ... Steppan CM. Nat Rev Drug Discov. 2020 Jul;19(7):429-430. doi: 10.1038/d41573-020-00056-6. PubMed 32265506.
Backbone
  Vector backbone: pDONR221
  Backbone manufacturer: Thermo Fisher Scientific
  Backbone size w/o insert (bp): 2550
  Vector type: Mammalian Expression
Growth in bacteria
  Bacterial resistance: Kanamycin, 50 μg/mL
  Growth temperature: 37°C
  Growth strain: Stbl3
  Copy number: High Copy
Gene/Insert
  Gene/Insert name: SLC29A1 (alt name: ENT1)
  Species: H. sapiens (human)
  Insert size (bp): 1368
  Entrez Gene: SLC29A1 (a.k.a. AUG, ENT1, hENT1)
  Cloning method: Gateway Cloning
  Sequencing primers: 5′ M13-fwd; 3′ M13-rev
Terms and licenses: Academic/Nonprofit Terms; Industry Terms
Depositor comments: For more information on the full Resolute plasmid collection, please see www.addgene.org/depositor-collections/re-solute/. Please provide your feedback on this plasmid to the RESOLUTE consortium by filling out their RESOLUTE repository feedback form: https://forms.office.com/Pages/ResponsePage.aspx?id=0e05yklzmkS7rjFGQL4N7z4feCLQvEJAmVcOCM_u885UN1JJRko0Ukg4TVQwNTZLOUxPQVJWT1NHUCQlQCN0PWcu
How to cite: pDONR221_SLC29A1 was a gift from RESOLUTE Consortium & Giulio Superti-Furga (Addgene plasmid # 131927 ; http://n2t.net/addgene:131927 ; RRID:Addgene_131927)
