>Addgene plasmid #131927 | pDONR221_SLC29A1 | depositor partial sequence | sequence record 253254 | Codon-optimized ORF of SLC29A1
[1368 nt withheld, positions 1-1368]
